>Addgene plasmid #180571 | pCMV-G-Kras | depositor full sequence | sequence record 350948 | Full Sequence
TAGTTATTAATAGTAATCAATTACGGGGTCATTAGTTCATAGCCCATATATGGAGTTCCGCGTTACATAA
CTTACGGTAAATGGCCCGCCTGGCTGACCGCCCAACGACCCCCGCCCATTGACGTCAATAATGACGTATG
TTCCCATAGTAACGCCAATAGGGACTTTCCATTGACGTCAATGGGTGGAGTATTTACGGTAAACTGCCCA
CTTGGCAGTACATCAAGTGTATCATATGCCAAGTACGCCCCCTATTGACGTCAATGACGGTAAATGGCCC
GCCTGGCATTATGCCCAGTACATGACCTTATGGGACTTTCCTACTTGGCAGTACATCTACGTATTAGTCA
TCGCTATTACCATGGTGATGCGGTTTTGGCAGTACATCAATGGGCGTGGATAGCGGTTTGACTCACGGGG
ATTTCCAAGTCTCCACCCCATTGACGTCAATGGGAGTTTGTTTTGGCACCAAAATCAACGGGACTTTCCA
AAATGTCGTAACAACTCCGCCCCATTGACGCAAATGGGCGGTAGGCGTGTACGGTGGGAGGTCTATATAA
GCAGAGCTGGTTTAGTGAACCGTCAGATCCGCTAGCGCTACCGGTACCATGGCCACCATCAAAGAGTTCA
TGCGCTTCAAGGTGCGCATGGAGGGCTCCATGAACGGCCACGAGTTCGAGATCGAGGGCGAGGGCGAGGG
CCGCCCCTACGAGGGCACCCAGACCGCCAAGCTGAAGGTGACCAAGGGCGGCCCCCTGCCCTTCGCCTGG
GACATCCTGTCCCCCCAGTTCATGTACGGCTCCGAGGCGTACGTGAGGCACCCCGCCGACATCCCCGATT
ACAAGAAGCTGCCCTTCCCCGAGGGCTTCAAGTGGGAGCGCGTGATGAACTTCGAAGACGGCGGTCTGGT
GACCGTTACCCAGGACTCCTCCCTGCAGGACGGCACGCTGATCTGCAAGGTGAAGATGCGCGGCACCAAC
TTCCCCCCCGACGGCCCCGTAATGCAGAAGAAGACCATGGGCTGGGAGGCCTCCACCGAGATGCTGTACC
CCGAAGACGGCGTGCTGAAGGGCCATAGCTATCAGGCCCTGAAGCTGAAGGACGGCGGCCACTACCTGGT
GGAGTTCGAGACCATCTACATGGCCAAGAAGCCCGTGCAACTGCCCGGCGATTACTGTGTGGACACCAAG
CTGGACATCACCTCCCACAACGAGGACTACACCATCGTGGAACAGTACGGGCGCTCCGAGGGCCGCCACC
GTCTGGGCATGGACGAGCGGTACAAGTTAGGGCATGGTACAGGTAGCACAGGCAGCGGTAGCTCCGGTAC
CCTGTACAAGTCCGGACTCAGATCTCGAGCCACCATGCCTTCTAAGACAAGCAACACTATCCGTGTTTTC
TTGCCGAACAAGCAAAGAACAGTGGTCAATGTGCGAAATGGAATGAGCTTGCATGACTGCCTTATGAAAG
CACTCAAGGTGAGGGGCCTGCAACCAGAGTGCTGTGCAGTGTTCAGACTTCTCCACGAACACAAAGGTAA
AAAAGCACGCTTAGATTGGAATACTGATGCTGCGTCTTTGATTGGAGAAGAACTTCAAGTAGATTTCCTG
GGATCCGGCGCAACAAACTTCTCTCTGCTGAAACAAGCCGGAGATGTCGAAGAGAATCCTGGACCGATGG
TGAGCAAGAGCGAGGAGGTCATCAAAGAGTTCATGCGCTTCAAGGTGCGCTTGGAGGGCTCCATGAACGG
CCACGAGTTCGAGATCGAGGGCGAGGGCGAGGGCCGCCCTTACGAGGGCACCCAGACCGCCAAGCTGAAG
GTGACCAAGGGCGGCCCCCTGCCCTTCGCCTGGGACATCCTGTCCCCCCTGATCATGTACGGCTCCAAGA
TGTACGTGAAGCACCCCGCCGACGTCCCCGATTACATGAAGCTGTCCTTCCCCGAGGGCTTCAAGTGGGA
GCGCGTGATGCACTTCGAGGACGGCGGTCTGGTGACCGCGACACAGGACTCCTCCCTGCAGGACGGCACG
CTGATCTACAAGGTGAAGATGCGCGGCACCAACTTCCCCCCCGACGGCCCCGTAATGCAGAAGAAGACCT
TGGGCTGGGATTATGCCACCGAGCGCCTGTACCCCGAAGAAGGCGTGCTGAAGGGCGAGCTCCTGGGGCG
CCTGAAGCTGAAGGACGGCGGCCTCAACCTGGTGGAGTCCAAGACCATCTACATGGCCAAGAAGCCCGTG
CAACTGCCCGGCTACTACTTCGTGGACACCAAGCTGGACATCACCTCCCACAACGAGGACTACACCATCG
TGGAACAGTACGAGCGCTCCGAGGGCCGCCACCACCTGGGGCATGGTACAGGTAGCACAGGCAGCGGTAG
CTCCGGTACCCTGTACAAGAGATCTAGCCTGCTGAAA
[564 nt withheld, positions 2418-2981]
TAAGGATCCACCGGATCTAGATAACTGATCATAATCAGCCATACCACATTTGTAGAGGTTTTACTTGCTT
TAAAAAACCTCCCACACCTCCCCCTGAACCTGAAACATAAAATGAATGCAATTGTTGTTGTTAACTTGTT
TATTGCAGCTTATAATGGTTACAAATAAAGCAATAGCATCACAAATTTCACAAATAAAGCATTTTTTTCA
CTGCATTCTAGTTGTGGTTTGTCCAAACTCATCAATGTATCTTAACGCGTAAATTGTAAGCGTTAATATT
TTGTTAAAATTCGCGTTAAATTTTTGTTAAATCAGCTCATTTTTTAACCAATAGGCCGAAATCGGCAAAA
TCCCTTATAAATCAAAAGAATAGACCGAGATAGGGT
[37 nt withheld, positions 3368-3404]
AAAGAACGTGGACTCCAACGTCAAAGG
[49 nt withheld, positions 3432-3480]
T
[91 nt withheld, positions 3482-3572]
G
[124 nt withheld, positions 3574-3697]
CAGGTGGCACTTTTCGGGGAAATGTGCGCGGAACCCCTATTTGTTTATTTTTCTAAATACATTCAAATAT
GTATCCGCTCATGAGACAATAACCCTGATAAATGCTTCAATAATATTGAAAAAGGAAGAGTCCTGAGGCG
GAAAGAACCAGCTGTGGAATGTGTGTCAGTTAGGGTGTGGAAAGTCCCCAGGCTCCCCAGCAGGCAGAAG
TATGCAAAGCATGCATCTCAATTAGTCAGCAACCAGGTGTGGAAAGTCCCCAGGCTCCCCAGCAGGCAGA
AGTATGCAAAGCATGCATCTCAATTAGTCAGCAACCATAGTCCCGCCCCTAACTCCGCCCATCCCGCCCC
TAACTCCGCCCAGTTCCGCCCATTCTCCGCCCCATGGCTGACTAATTTTTTTTATTTATGCAGAGGCCGA
GGCCGCCTCGGCCTCTGAGCTATTCCAGAAGTAGTGAGGAGGCTTTTTTGGAGGCCTAGGCTTTTGCAAA
GATCGATCAAGAGACAGGATGAGGATCGTTTCGCATGATTGAACAAGATGGATTGCACGCAGGTTCTCCG
GCCGCTTGGGTGGAGAGGCTATTCGGCTATGACTGGGCACAACAGACAATCGGCTGCTCTGATGCCGCCG
TGTTCCGGCTGTCAGCGCAGGGGCGCCCGGTTCTTTTTGTCAAGACCGACCTGTCCGGTGCCCTGAATGA
ACTGCAAGACGAGGCAGCGCGGCTATCGTGGCTGGCCACGACGGGCGTTCCTTGCGCAGCTGTGCTCGAC
GTTGTCACTGAAGCGGGAAGGGACTGGCTGCTATTGGGCGAAGTGCCGGGGCAGGATCTCCTGTCATCTC
ACCTTGCTCCTGCCGAGAAAGTATCCATCATGGCTGATGCAATGCGGCGGCTGCATACGCTTGATCCGGC
TACCTGCCCATTCGACCACCAAGCGAAACATCGCATCGAGCGAGCACGTACTCGGATGGAAGCCGGTCTT
GTCGATCAGGATGATCTGGACGAAGAGCATCAGGGGCTCGCGCCAGCCGAACTGTTCGCCAGGCTCAAGG
CGAGCATGCCCGACGGCGAGGATCTCGTCGTGACCCATGGCGATGCCTGCTTGCCGAATATCATGGTGGA
AAATGGCCGCTTTTCTGGATTCATCGACTGTGGCCGGCTGGGTGTGGCGGACCGCTATCAGGACATAGCG
TTGGCTACCCGTGATATTGCTGAAGAGCTTGGCGGCGAATGGGCTGACCGCTTCCTCGTGCTTTACGGTA
TCGCCGCTCCCGATTCGCAGCGCATCGCCTTCTATCGCCTTCTTGACGAGTTCTTCTGAGCGGGACTCTG
GGGTTCGAAATGACCGACCAAGCGACGCCCAACCTGCCATCACGAGATTTCGATTCCACCGCCGCCTTCT
ATGAAAGGTTGGGCTTCGGAATCGTTTTCCGGGACGCCGGCTGGATGATCCTCCAGCGCGGGGATCTCAT
GCTGGAGTTCTTCGCCCACCCTAGGGGGAGGCTAACTGAAACACGGAAGGAGACAATACCGGAAGGAACC
CGCGCTATGACGGCAATAAAAAGACAGAATAAAACGCACGGTGTTGGGTCGTTTGTTCATAAACGCGGGG
TTCGGTCCCAGGGCTGGCACTCTGTCGATACCCCACCGAGACCCCATTGGGGCCAATACGCCCGCGTTTC
TTCCTTTTCCCCACCCCACCCCCCAAGTTCGGGTGAAGGCCCAGGGCTCGCAGCCAACGTCGGGGCGGCA
GGCCCTGCCATAGCCTCAGGTTACTCATATATACTTTAGATTGATTTAAAACTTCATTTTTAATTTAAAA
GGATCTAGGTGAAGATCCTTTTTGATAATCTCATGACCAAAATCCCTTAACGTGAGTTTTCGTTCCACTG
AGCGTCAGACCCCGTAGAAAAGATCAAAGGATCTTCTTGAGATCCTTTTTTTCTGCGCGTAATCTGCTGC
TTGCAAACAAAAAAACCACCGCTACCAGCGGTGGTTTGTTTGCCGGATCAAGAGCTACCAACTCTTTTTC
CGAAGGTAACTGGCTTCAGCAGAGCGCAGATACCAAATACTGTCCTTCTAGTGTAGCCGTAGTTAGGCCA
CCACTTCAAGAACTCTGTAGCACCGCCTACATACCTCGCTCTGCTAATCCTGTTACCAGTGGCTGCTGCC
AGTGGCGATAAGTCGTGTCTTACCGGGTTGGACTCAAGACGATAGTTACCGGATAAGGCGCAGCGGTCGG
GCTGAACGGGGGGTTCGTGCACACAGCCCAGCTTGGAGCGAACGACCTACACCGAACTGAGATACCTACA
GCGTGAGCTATGAGAAAGCGCCACGCTTCCCGAAGGGAGAAAGGCGGACAGGTATCCGGTAAGCGGCAGG
GTCGGAACAGGAGAGCGCACGAGGGAGCTTCCAGGGGGAAACGCCTGGTATCTTTATAGTCCTGTCGGGT
TTCGCCACCTCTGACTTGAGCGTCGATTTTTGTGATGCTCGTCAGGGGGGCGGAGCCTATGGAAAAACGC
CAGCAACGCGGCCTTTTTACGGTTCCTGGCCTTTTGCTGGCCTTTTGCTCACATGTTCTTTCCTGCGTTA
TCCCCTGATTCTGTGGATAACCGTATTACCGCCATGCAT
Features (pLannotate 1.2.2; 17 found; start..end, strand, type, name):
     61..364     +  enhancer       CMV enhancer: human cytomegalovirus immediate early enhancer
    365..568     +  promoter       CMV promoter: human cytomegalovirus (CMV) immediate early promoter
    618..1286    +  CDS            dTomato: dTomato is a basic (constitutively fluorescent) orange fluorescent protein published in 2004, derived from Discosoma sp.. It is reported to be a somewhat slowly-maturing dimer with low acid sensitivity.
   1341..1360    +  misc_feature   MCS (fragment): multiple cloning site
   1362..1610    +  CDS            RAF1 (fragment): RAF1_HUMAN - Also known as RAF. Experimental evidence at protein level: Swiss-Prot protein existence level 1. Serine/threonine-protein kinase that acts as a regulatory link between the membrane-associated Ras GTPases and the MAPK/ERK cascade, and this critical regulatory link functions as a switch determining cell fate decisions including proliferation, differentiation, apoptosis, survival and oncogenic transformation. RAF1 activation initiates a mitogen-activated protein kinase (MAPK) cascade that comprises a sequential phosphorylation of the dual-specific MAPK kinases (MAP2K1/MEK1 and MAP2K2
   1677..2348    +  CDS            dTomato: dimeric variant of DsRed fluorescent protein (Shaner et al., 2004) mammalian codon-optimized
   2418..2984    +  CDS            K-Ras (sequence partly withheld): human small GTPase proto-oncoprotein
   3007..3091    +  CDS            large T antigen (fragment): large T antigen from SV40 (simian virus 40)
   3114..3235    +  polyA_signal   SV40 poly(A) signal: SV40 polyadenylation signal
   3269..3697    -  rep_origin     f1 ori (sequence partly withheld): f1 bacteriophage origin of replication; arrow indicates direction of (+) strand synthesis
   3724..3828    +  promoter       AmpR promoter: bla
   3830..4187    +  promoter       SV40 promoter: SV40 enhancer and early promoter
   4222..5016    +  CDS            NeoR/KanR: aminoglycoside phosphotransferase from Tn5; aph(3')-II (or nptII); confers resistance to neomycin, kanamycin, and G418 (Geneticin®)
   5037..5189    +  CDS            ble (fragment): BLE_KLEPN - Experimental evidence at protein level: Swiss-Prot protein existence level 1. Binding protein with a strong affinity to the bleomycin family of antibiotics. Binds to CL990; an antimitotic-antibiotic compound. From Klebsiella pneumoniae.
   5248..5295    +  polyA_signal   HSV TK poly(A) signal: herpes simplex virus thymidine kinase polyadenylation signal (Cole and Stacy, 1985)
   5386..5402    -  polyA_signal   bGH poly(A) signal (fragment): bovine growth hormone polyadenylation signal
   5624..6212    +  rep_origin     ori: high-copy-number ColE1/pMB1/pBR322/pUC origin of replication
