>Addgene plasmid #180571 | pCMV-G-Kras | addgene full sequence | sequence record 355449 | Addgene NGS Result
TAGTTATTAATAGTAATCAATTACGGGGTCATTAGTTCATAGCCCATATATGGAGTTCCGCGTTACATAA
CTTACGGTAAATGGCCCGCCTGGCTGACCGCCCAACGACCCCCGCCCATTGACGTCAATAATGACGTATG
TTCCCATAGTAACGCCAATAGGGACTTTCCATTGACGTCAATGGGTGGAGTATTTACGGTAAACTGCCCA
CTTGGCAGTACATCAAGTGTATCATATGCCAAGTACGCCCCCTATTGACGTCAATGACGGTAAATGGCCC
GCCTGGCATTATGCCCAGTACATGACCTTATGGGACTTTCCTACTTGGCAGTACATCTACGTATTAGTCA
TCGCTATTACCATGGTGATGCGGTTTTGGCAGTACATCAATGGGCGTGGATAGCGGTTTGACTCACGGGG
ATTTCCAAGTCTCCACCCCATTGACGTCAATGGGAGTTTGTTTTGGCACCAAAATCAACGGGACTTTCCA
AAATGTCGTAACAACTCCGCCCCATTGACGCAAATGGGCGGTAGGCGTGTACGGTGGGAGGTCTATATAA
GCAGAGCTGGTTTAGTGAACCGTCAGATCCGCTAGCGCTACCGGTACCATGGCCACCATCAAAGAGTTCA
TGCGCTTCAAGGTGCGCATGGAGGGCTCCATGAACGGCCACGAGTTCGAGATCGAGGGCGAGGGCGAGGG
CCGCCCCTACGAGGGCACCCAGACCGCCAAGCTGAAGGTGACCAAGGGCGGCCCCCTGCCCTTCGCCTGG
GACATCCTGTCCCCCCAGTTCATGTACGGCTCCGAGGCGTACGTGAGGCACCCCGCCGACATCCCCGATT
ACAAGAAGCTGCCCTTCCCCGAGGGCTTCAAGTGGGAGCGCGTGATGAACTTCGAAGACGGCGGTCTGGT
GACCGTTACCCAGGACTCCTCCCTGCAGGACGGCACGCTGATCTGCAAGGTGAAGATGCGCGGCACCAAC
TTCCCCCCCGACGGCCCCGTAATGCAGAAGAAGACCATGGGCTGGGAGGCCTCCACCGAGATGCTGTACC
CCGAAGACGGCGTGCTGAAGGGCCATAGCTATCAGGCCCTGAAGCTGAAGGACGGCGGCCACTACCTGGT
GGAGTTCGAGACCATCTACATGGCCAAGAAGCCCGTGCAACTGCCCGGCGATTACTGTGTGGACACCAAG
CTGGACATCACCTCCCACAACGAGGACTACACCATCGTGGAACAGTACGGGCGCTCCGAGGGCCGCCACC
GTCTGGGCATGGACGAGCGGTACAAGTTAGGGCATGGTACAGGTAGCACAGGCAGCGGTAGCTCCGGTAC
CCTGTACAAGTCCGGACTCAGATCTCGAGCCACCATGCCTTCTAAGACAAGCAACACTATCCGTGTTTTC
TTGCCGAACAAGCAAAGAACAGTGGTCAATGTGCGAAATGGAATGAGCTTGCATGACTGCCTTATGAAAG
CACTCAAGGTGAGGGGCCTGCAACCAGAGTGCTGTGCAGTGTTCAGACTTCTCCACGAACACAAAGGTAA
AAAAGCACGCTTAGATTGGAATACTGATGCTGCGTCTTTGATTGGAGAAGAACTTCAAGTAGATTTCCTG
GGATCCGGCGCAACAAACTTCTCTCTGCTGAAACAAGCCGGAGATGTCGAAGAGAATCCTGGACCGATGG
TGAGCAAGAGCGAGGAGGTCATCAAAGAGTTCATGCGCTTCAAGGTGCGCTTGGAGGGCTCCATGAACGG
CCACGAGTTCGAGATCGAGGGCGAGGGCGAGGGCCGCCCTTACGAGGGCACCCAGACCGCCAAGCTGAAG
GTGACCAAGGGCGGCCCCCTGCCCTTCGCCTGGGACATCCTGTCCCCCCTGATCATGTACGGCTCCAAGA
TGTACGTGAAGCACCCCGCCGACGTCCCCGATTACATGAAGCTGTCCTTCCCCGAGGGCTTCAAGTGGGA
GCGCGTGATGCACTTCGAGGACGGCGGTCTGGTGACCGCGACACAGGACTCCTCCCTGCAGGACGGCACG
CTGATCTACAAGGTGAAGATGCGCGGCACCAACTTCCCCCCCGACGGCCCCGTAATGCAGAAGAAGACCT
TGGGCTGGGATTATGCCACCGAGCGCCTGTACCCCGAAGAAGGCGTGCTGAAGGGCGAGCTCCTGGGGCG
CCTGAAGCTGAAGGACGGCGGCCTCAACCTGGTGGAGTCCAAGACCATCTACATGGCCAAGAAGCCCGTG
CAACTGCCCGGCTACTACTTCGTGGACACCAAGCTGGACATCACCTCCCACAACGAGGACTACACCATCG
TGGAACAGTACGAGCGCTCCGAGGGCCGCCACCACCTGGGGCATGGTACAGGTAGCACAGGCAGCGGTAG
CTCCGGTACCCTGTACAAGAGATCTAGCCTGCTGAAA
[564 nt withheld, positions 2418-2981]
TAATCCGGACTCAGATCTCGAGCTCAAGCTTCGAATTCTGCAGTCGACGGTACCGCGGGCCCGGGATCCA
CCGGATCTAGATAACTGATCATAATCAGCCATACCACATTTGTAGAGGTTTTACTTGCTTTAAAAAACCT
CCCACACCTCCCCCTGAACCTGAAACATAAAATGAATGCAATTGTTGTTGTTAACTTGTTTATTGCAGCT
TATAATGGTTACAAATAAAGCAATAGCATCACAAATTTCACAAATAAAGCATTTTTTTCACTGCATTCTA
GTTGTGGTTTGTCCAAACTCATCAATGTATCTTAACGCGTAAATTGTAAGCGTTAATATTTTGTTAAAAT
TCGCGTTAAATTTTTGTTAAATCAGCTCATTTTTTAACCAATAGGCCGAAATCGGCAAAATCCCTTATAA
ATCAAAAGAATAGACCGAGATAGGGT
[37 nt withheld, positions 3428-3464]
AAAGAACGTGGACTCCAACGTCAAAGG
[49 nt withheld, positions 3492-3540]
T
[91 nt withheld, positions 3542-3632]
G
[124 nt withheld, positions 3634-3757]
CAGGTGGCACTTTTCGGGGAAATGTGCGCGGAACCCCTATTTGTTTATTTTTCTAAATACATTCAAATAT
GTATCCGCTCATGAGACAATAACCCTGATAAATGCTTCAATAATATTGAAAAAGGAAGAGTCCTGAGGCG
GAAAGAACCAGCTGTGGAATGTGTGTCAGTTAGGGTGTGGAAAGTCCCCAGGCTCCCCAGCAGGCAGAAG
TATGCAAAGCATGCATCTCAATTAGTCAGCAACCAGGTGTGGAAAGTCCCCAGGCTCCCCAGCAGGCAGA
AGTATGCAAAGCATGCATCTCAATTAGTCAGCAACCATAGTCCCGCCCCTAACTCCGCCCATCCCGCCCC
TAACTCCGCCCAGTTCCGCCCATTCTCCGCCCCATGGCTGACTAATTTTTTTTATTTATGCAGAGGCCGA
GGCCGCCTCGGCCTCTGAGCTATTCCAGAAGTAGTGAGGAGGCTTTTTTGGAGGCCTAGGCTTTTGCAAA
GATCGATCAAGAGACAGGATGAGGATCGTTTCGCATGATTGAACAAGATGGATTGCACGCAGGTTCTCCG
GCCGCTTGGGTGGAGAGGCTATTCGGCTATGACTGGGCACAACAGACAATCGGCTGCTCTGATGCCGCCG
TGTTCCGGCTGTCAGCGCAGGGGCGCCCGGTTCTTTTTGTCAAGACCGACCTGTCCGGTGCCCTGAATGA
ACTGCAAGACGAGGCAGCGCGGCTATCGTGGCTGGCCACGACGGGCGTTCCTTGCGCAGCTGTGCTCGAC
GTTGTCACTGAAGCGGGAAGGGACTGGCTGCTATTGGGCGAAGTGCCGGGGCAGGATCTCCTGTCATCTC
ACCTTGCTCCTGCCGAGAAAGTATCCATCATGGCTGATGCAATGCGGCGGCTGCATACGCTTGATCCGGC
TACCTGCCCATTCGACCACCAAGCGAAACATCGCATCGAGCGAGCACGTACTCGGATGGAAGCCGGTCTT
GTCGATCAGGATGATCTGGACGAAGAGCATCAGGGGCTCGCGCCAGCCGAACTGTTCGCCAGGCTCAAGG
CGAGCATGCCCGACGGCGAGGATCTCGTCGTGACCCATGGCGATGCCTGCTTGCCGAATATCATGGTGGA
AAATGGCCGCTTTTCTGGATTCATCGACTGTGGCCGGCTGGGTGTGGCGGACCGCTATCAGGACATAGCG
TTGGCTACCCGTGATATTGCTGAAGAGCTTGGCGGCGAATGGGCTGACCGCTTCCTCGTGCTTTACGGTA
TCGCCGCTCCCGATTCGCAGCGCATCGCCTTCTATCGCCTTCTTGACGAGTTCTTCTGAGCGGGACTCTG
GGGTTCGAAATGACCGACCAAGCGACGCCCAACCTGCCATCACGAGATTTCGATTCCACCGCCGCCTTCT
ATGAAAGGTTGGGCTTCGGAATCGTTTTCCGGGACGCCGGCTGGATGATCCTCCAGCGCGGGGATCTCAT
GCTGGAGTTCTTCGCCCACCCTAGGGGGAGGCTAACTGAAACACGGAAGGAGACAATACCGGAAGGAACC
CGCGCTATGACGGCAATAAAAAGACAGAATAAAACGCACGGTGTTGGGTCGTTTGTTCATAAACGCGGGG
TTCGGTCCCAGGGCTGGCACTCTGTCGATACCCCACCGAGACCCCATTGGGGCCAATACGCCCGCGTTTC
TTCCTTTTCCCCACCCCACCCCCCAAGTTCGGGTGAAGGCCCAGGGCTCGCAGCCAACGTCGGGGCGGCA
GGCCCTGCCATAGCCTCAGGTTACTCATATATACTTTAGATTGATTTAAAACTTCATTTTTAATTTAAAA
GGATCTAGGTGAAGATCCTTTTTGATAATCTCATGACCAAAATCCCTTAACGTGAGTTTTCGTTCCACTG
AGCGTCAGACCCCGTAGAAAAGATCAAAGGATCTTCTTGAGATCCTTTTTTTCTGCGCGTAATCTGCTGC
TTGCAAACAAAAAAACCACCGCTACCAGCGGTGGTTTGTTTGCCGGATCAAGAGCTACCAACTCTTTTTC
CGAAGGTAACTGGCTTCAGCAGAGCGCAGATACCAAATACTGTTCTTCTAGTGTAGCCGTAGTTAGGCCA
CCACTTCAAGAACTCTGTAGCACCGCCTACATACCTCGCTCTGCTAATCCTGTTACCAGTGGCTGCTGCC
AGTGGCGATAAGTCGTGTCTTACCGGGTTGGACTCAAGACGATAGTTACCGGATAAGGCGCAGCGGTCGG
GCTGAACGGGGGGTTCGTGCACACAGCCCAGCTTGGAGCGAACGACCTACACCGAACTGAGATACCTACA
GCGTGAGCTATGAGAAAGCGCCACGCTTCCCGAAGGGAGAAAGGCGGACAGGTATCCGGTAAGCGGCAGG
GTCGGAACAGGAGAGCGCACGAGGGAGCTTCCAGGGGGAAACGCCTGGTATCTTTATAGTCCTGTCGGGT
TTCGCCACCTCTGACTTGAGCGTCGATTTTTGTGATGCTCGTCAGGGGGGCGGAGCCTATGGAAAAACGC
CAGCAACGCGGCCTTTTTACGGTTCCTGGCCTTTTGCTGGCCTTTTGCTCACATGTTCTTTCCTGCGTTA
TCCCCTGATTCTGTGGATAACCGTATTACCGCCATGCAT
Features (pLannotate 1.2.2; 18 found; start..end, strand, type, name):
     61..364     +  enhancer       CMV enhancer: human cytomegalovirus immediate early enhancer
    365..568     +  promoter       CMV promoter: human cytomegalovirus (CMV) immediate early promoter
    618..1286    +  CDS            dTomato: dTomato is a basic (constitutively fluorescent) orange fluorescent protein published in 2004, derived from Discosoma sp.. It is reported to be a somewhat slowly-maturing dimer with low acid sensitivity.
   1341..1360    +  misc_feature   MCS (fragment): multiple cloning site
   1362..1610    +  CDS            RAF1 (fragment): RAF1_HUMAN - Also known as RAF. Experimental evidence at protein level: Swiss-Prot protein existence level 1. Serine/threonine-protein kinase that acts as a regulatory link between the membrane-associated Ras GTPases and the MAPK/ERK cascade, and this critical regulatory link functions as a switch determining cell fate decisions including proliferation, differentiation, apoptosis, survival and oncogenic transformation. RAF1 activation initiates a mitogen-activated protein kinase (MAPK) cascade that comprises a sequential phosphorylation of the dual-specific MAPK kinases (MAP2K1/MEK1 and MAP2K2
   1677..2348    +  CDS            dTomato: dimeric variant of DsRed fluorescent protein (Shaner et al., 2004) mammalian codon-optimized
   2418..2984    +  CDS            K-Ras (sequence partly withheld): human small GTPase proto-oncoprotein
   2985..3050    +  misc_feature   MCS: multiple cloning site
   3067..3151    +  CDS            large T antigen (fragment): large T antigen from SV40 (simian virus 40)
   3174..3295    +  polyA_signal   SV40 poly(A) signal: SV40 polyadenylation signal
   3329..3757    -  rep_origin     f1 ori (sequence partly withheld): f1 bacteriophage origin of replication; arrow indicates direction of (+) strand synthesis
   3784..3888    +  promoter       AmpR promoter: bla
   3890..4247    +  promoter       SV40 promoter: SV40 enhancer and early promoter
   4282..5076    +  CDS            NeoR/KanR: aminoglycoside phosphotransferase from Tn5; aph(3')-II (or nptII); confers resistance to neomycin, kanamycin, and G418 (Geneticin®)
   5097..5249    +  CDS            ble (fragment): BLE_KLEPN - Experimental evidence at protein level: Swiss-Prot protein existence level 1. Binding protein with a strong affinity to the bleomycin family of antibiotics. Binds to CL990; an antimitotic-antibiotic compound. From Klebsiella pneumoniae.
   5308..5355    +  polyA_signal   HSV TK poly(A) signal: herpes simplex virus thymidine kinase polyadenylation signal (Cole and Stacy, 1985)
   5446..5462    -  polyA_signal   bGH poly(A) signal (fragment): bovine growth hormone polyadenylation signal
   5684..6272    +  rep_origin     ori: high-copy-number ColE1/pMB1/pBR322/pUC origin of replication
