[The description below was written by a language model from this plasmid's Addgene catalogue record and pLannotate feature annotations shown in this document.]
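Description:
pCMV-G-Kras is a mammalian expression plasmid on a pCMV-EGFP-type backbone that encodes an intensiometric, dimerization-dependent GFP (ddGFP) biosensor for the activity of the human small GTPase K-Ras. It is propagated in E. coli from a high-copy ColE1/pUC origin under kanamycin selection. The Tn5 NeoR/KanR gene sits behind both a bacterial (bla) promoter and the SV40 enhancer/early promoter and ends in an HSV TK polyadenylation signal, so it can also support G418 selection in mammalian cells. An f1 origin is present as well.

The payload lies downstream of the CMV immediate-early enhancer and promoter and is terminated by an SV40 poly(A) signal. In order, the annotation shows a fluorescent-protein coding region, a short fragment of human RAF1, a second fluorescent-protein coding region, and K-Ras. The automated annotation labels both fluorescent-protein regions as dTomato. Because ddGFP components were engineered from the DsRed/dTomato lineage, these most likely correspond to the two ddGFP partners described in the catalogue entry, though the record does not say which copy is which. The RAF1 fragment is of a size and position consistent with a Ras-binding domain, again not stated explicitly. The record also does not state how the two halves are joined, that is, whether they form one polypeptide or are separated by a cleavage element.

The expected logic is that GTP-loaded K-Ras binds the RAF1 fragment, bringing the two ddGFP partners together and increasing green fluorescence, so that activity is read as a single-colour intensity change rather than a FRET ratio. The depositor sequence and the repository's sequencing result show the same feature layout. They differ by about 60 nt, corresponding to a multiple cloning site segment after K-Ras that is annotated only in the sequenced record.
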