Addgene plasmid #180571: pCMV-G-Kras
Purpose: ddGFP sensor of Kras
Depositing lab: Won Do Heo. Depositing organization: Korea Advanced Institute of Science and Technology. Publication: Intensiometric biosensors visualize the activity of multiple small GTPases in vivo. Kim J , Lee S, Jung K, Oh WC, Kim N, Son S, Jo Y, Kwon HB, Heo WD. Nat Commun. 2019 Jan 14;10(1):211. doi: 10.1038/s41467-018-08217-3. PubMed 30643148.
Backbone
  Vector backbone: pCMV-EGFP
  Vector type: Mammalian Expression
Growth in bacteria
  Bacterial resistance: Kanamycin, 50 μg/mL
  Growth temperature: 37°C
  Growth strain: DH5alpha
  Copy number: High Copy
Gene/Insert
  Gene/Insert name: ddGFP sensor of Kras
  Species: H. sapiens (human), Synthetic
  Cloning method: Restriction Enzyme; 5′ cloning site unknown (unknown if destroyed)
Terms and licenses: Academic/Nonprofit Terms; Industry Terms: Not Available to Industry
How to cite: pCMV-G-Kras was a gift from Won Do Heo (Addgene plasmid # 180571 ; http://n2t.net/addgene:180571 ; RRID:Addgene_180571)
